Addgene plasmid #230346: AiP15191 - pAAV-AiE1434m-minBG-SYFP2-WPRE3-BGHpA (Alias: CN5191)
Purpose: AiE1434m is an enhancer sequence, designed to drive AAV-mediated transgene expression in specific populations of brain cells
Depositing lab: Allen Institute for Brain Science & Boaz Levi. Depositing organization: Allen Institute. Publication: A suite of enhancer AAVs and transgenic mouse lines for genetic access to cortical cell types. Ben-Simon Y, Hooper M, Narayan S, Daigle TL, Dwivedi D, Way SW, Oster A, Stafford DA, Mich JK, Taormina MJ, Martinez RA, Opitz-Araya X, Roth JR, Alexander JR, Allen S, Amster A, Arbuckle J, Ayala A, Baker PM, Bakken TE, Barcelli T, Barta S, Bendrick J, Bertagnolli D, Bielstein C, Bishwakarma P, Bowlus J, Boyer G, Brouner K, Casian B, Casper T, Chakka AB, Chakrabarty R, Chance RK, Chavan S, Clark M, Colbert K, Collman F, Daniel S, Departee M, DiValentin P, Donadio N, Dotson N, Egdorf T, Fliss T, Gabitto M, Garcia J, Gary A, Gasperini M, Gloe J, Goldy J, Gore BB, Graybuck L, Greisman N, Haeseleer F, Halterman C, Haradon Z, Hastings SD, Helback O, Ho W, Hockemeyer D, Huang C, Huff S, Hunker A, Johansen N, Jones D, Juneau Z, Kalmbach B, Kannan M, Khem S, Kussick E, Kutsal R, Larsen R, Lee C, Lee AY, Leibly M, Lenz GH, Li S, Liang E, Lusk N, Madigan Z, Malloy J, Malone J, McCue R, Melchor J, Mollenkopf T, Moosman S, Morin E, Newman D, Ng L, Ngo K, Omstead V, Otto S, Oyama A, Pena N, Pham T, Phillips E, Pom CA, Potekhina L, Ransford S, Ray PL, Rette D, Reynoldson C, Rimorin C, Rocha D, Ruiz A, Sanchez REA, Sawyer L, Sedeno-Cortes A, Sevigny JP, Shapovalova N, Shepard N, Shulga L, Sigler AR, Siverts L, Soliman S, Somasundaram S, Staats B, Stewart K, Szelenyi E, Tieu M, Trader C, Tran A, van Velthoven CTJ, Walker M, Wang Y, Weed N, Wirthlin M, Wood T, Wynalda B, Yao Z, Zhou T, Ariza J, Dee N, Reding M, Ronellenfitch K, Mufti S, Sunkin SM, Smith KA, Esposito L, Waters J, Thyagarajan B, Yao S, Lein ES, Zeng H, Levi BP, Ngai J, Ting JT, Tasic B. Cell. 2025 May 16:S0092-8674(25)00513-6. doi: 10.1016/j.cell.2025.05.002. PubMed 40403729.
Backbone
  Vector backbone: pAAV2
  Vector type: AAV
Growth in bacteria
  Bacterial resistance: Ampicillin, 100 μg/mL
  Growth temperature: 37°C
  Growth strain: NEB Stable
  Copy number: High Copy
Gene/Insert
  Gene/Insert name: SYFP2
  Species: Synthetic
  Promoter: minBG
  Cloning method: Gibson Cloning
Terms and licenses: Academic/Nonprofit Terms; Industry Terms: Not Available to Industry
How to cite: AiP15191 - pAAV-AiE1434m-minBG-SYFP2-WPRE3-BGHpA (Alias: CN5191) was a gift from Allen Institute for Brain Science & Boaz Levi (Addgene plasmid # 230346 ; http://n2t.net/addgene:230346 ; RRID:Addgene_230346)
