[The description below was written by a language model from this plasmid's Addgene catalogue record and pLannotate feature annotations shown in this document.]
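Description:
AiP15191 - pAAV-AiE1434m-minBG-SYFP2-WPRE3-BGHpA (alias CN5191) is an AAV transfer plasmid built on a pAAV2 backbone and intended for packaging a reporter genome into recombinant adeno-associated virus for delivery to brain tissue. It is maintained in bacteria as a high-copy plasmid through a ColE1/pUC-type origin and selected with ampicillin via the β-lactamase gene and its own promoter. An f1 phage origin and small remnants of pBR322 bom and rop sequences are also present in the backbone. The expression cassette is flanked by AAV2 inverted terminal repeats, which are the cis elements needed for genome replication and encapsidation. The annotation detects the right ITR in full but only short fragments of the left one, which may reflect how hard these repeats are to sequence and annotate rather than a real truncation.

The payload follows an enhancer-reporter design. The AiE1434m enhancer sits upstream of a minimal beta-globin promoter (minBG), which has little activity alone, so that expression depends largely on the cell-type specificity of the enhancer. Neither the enhancer nor minBG is annotated in the feature table, but the unannotated stretch between the left ITR and the coding sequence is where they would be expected. This unit drives SYFP2, a monomeric, rapidly maturing yellow fluorescent protein derived from Aequorea victoria. The reporter is followed by WPRE3, a shortened woodchuck hepatitis virus posttranscriptional element (seen as two WPRE fragments) that boosts transcript stability and expression, and then by the bovine growth hormone polyadenylation signal.

The construct belongs to a collection of enhancer AAVs for genetic access to cortical cell types and serves to label specific brain cell populations. The record does not state which population AiE1434m targets.
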