Features (pLannotate 1.2.2; 14 found; start..end, strand, type, name):
     12..39      +  repeat_region  AAV2 ITR (fragment): inverted terminal repeat of adeno-associated virus serotype 2 inverted
     68..95      +  repeat_region  AAV2 ITR (fragment): inverted terminal repeat of adeno-associated virus serotype 2 inverted
    751..1467    +  CDS            SYFP2: SYFP2 is a basic (constitutively fluorescent) yellow fluorescent protein published in 2006, derived from Aequorea victoria. It is reported to be a very rapidly-maturing monomer with moderate acid sensitivity.
   1507..1664    +  misc_feature   WPRE (fragment): woodchuck hepatitis virus posttranscriptional regulatory element
   1670..1750    +  misc_feature   WPRE (fragment): woodchuck hepatitis virus posttranscriptional regulatory element
   1767..1878    +  polyA_signal   bGH poly(A) signal: bovine growth hormone polyadenylation signal
   1996..2136    +  repeat_region  AAV2 ITR: inverted terminal repeat of adeno-associated virus serotype 2 inverted
   2141..2192    -  misc_feature   bom (fragment): basis of mobility region from pBR322
   2211..2666    +  rep_origin     f1 ori (sequence partly withheld): f1 bacteriophage origin of replication; arrow indicates direction of (+) strand synthesis
   2667..2716    -  misc_feature   bom (fragment): basis of mobility region from pBR322
   2818..2853    -  CDS            rop (fragment): Rop protein, which maintains plasmids at low copy number; rop
   2948..3052    +  promoter       AmpR promoter: bla
   3053..3913    +  CDS            AmpR: β-lactamase; bla; confers resistance to ampicillin, carbenicillin, and related antibiotics
   4084..4672    +  rep_origin     ori: high-copy-number ColE1/pMB1/pBR322/pUC origin of replication
>Addgene plasmid #230346 | AiP15191 - pAAV-AiE1434m-minBG-SYFP2-WPRE3-BGHpA (Alias: CN5191) | addgene full sequence | sequence record 473480 | Addgene NGS Result
CCTGCAGGCAGCTGCGCGCTCGCTCGCTCACTGAGGCCGCCCGGGCGTCGGGCGACCTTTGGTCGCCCGG
CCTCAGTGAGCGAGCGAGCGCGCAGAGAGGGAGTGGCCAACTCCATCACTAGGGGTTCCTGCGGCCGCAC
GCGTGTCTCCAGGTGCAGGTACCAAACATGGATGCTTCAAAATCTATGCTCCTGTTACTGAAACCCTCCC
TTTAGGGTTTGCCTTTGAACAGTTAGGAAACTTGACTTCACTGAGACATGGTGGGAAGGCCTTAGCCCCT
TGGGGGTGGCAGTGGCTGCCAAGCAAAGGAGCCAATGAGCTTCAGAGTATTGTTTAGGCAGGGCTTGGCT
GCTGTCCAGCTCTGAAAGAAGGTTAAGGTCATTTGGGGGTGGGGGTGGGAGGGAGGAGCCTGGGAAAAGA
ACTACTAGCCACACCCCGGGTTCTCTACTGGCCGGGTTCTATTTACTTCTCAAAAGCCAATTACTCACAG
CTCGCTGGTCAGCAGTCCTCTCTCCCAGTGGCTCCCGTCAGAAACTGGAGACTGGGCTAGGCGGCCCCCA
GAATTGCCAGAGAGCAGATGAAAGGAGCCCAGGAAACAGAACTCCTAGGTAATGCTCCACACACAGCCCA
GAAATGCACTTTCTAGACTGGGAGCTCGGGCTGGGCATAAAAGTCAGGGCAGAGCCATCTATTGCTTACA
TTTGCTTCTGGGATCCAGATCTTTCGAAGCTAGCGCTACCGGTCGCCACCATGGTGAGCAAGGGCGAGGA
GCTGTTCACCGGGGTGGTGCCCATCCTGGTCGAGCTGGACGGCGACGTAAACGGCCACAAGTTCAGCGTG
TCCGGCGAGGGCGAGGGCGATGCCACCTACGGCAAGCTGACCCTGAAGCTGATCTGCACCACCGGCAAGC
TGCCCGTGCCCTGGCCCACCCTCGTGACCACCCTGGGCTACGGCGTGCAGTGCTTCGCCCGCTACCCCGA
CCACATGAAGCAGCACGACTTCTTCAAGTCCGCCATGCCCGAAGGCTACGTCCAGGAGCGCACCATCTTC
TTCAAGGACGACGGCAACTACAAGACCCGCGCCGAGGTGAAGTTCGAGGGCGACACCCTGGTGAACCGCA
TCGAGCTGAAGGGCATCGACTTCAAGGAGGACGGCAACATCCTGGGGCACAAGCTGGAGTACAACTACAA
CAGCCACAACGTCTATATCACCGCCGACAAGCAGAAGAACGGCATCAAGGCCAACTTCAAGATCCGCCAC
AACATCGAGGACGGCGGCGTGCAGCTCGCCGACCACTACCAGCAGAACACCCCCATCGGCGACGGCCCCG
TGCTGCTGCCCGACAACCACTACCTGAGCTACCAGTCCAAGCTGAGCAAAGACCCCAACGAGAAGCGCGA
TCACATGGTCCTGCTGGAGTTCGTGACCGCCGCCGGGATCACTCTCGGCATGGACGAGCTGTACAAGTAA
GTCGACGGCGCGCCGCGGCCGCGAATTCGATATCATAATCAACCTCTGGATTACAAAATTTGTGAAAGAT
TGACTGGTATTCTTAACTATGTTGCTCCTTTTACGCTATGTGGATACGCTGCTTTAATGCCTTTGTATCA
TGCTATTGCTTCCCGTATGGCTTTCATTTTCTCCTCCTTGTATAAATCCTGGTTAGTTCTTGCCACGGCG
GAACTCATCGCCGCCTGCCTTGCCCGCTGCTGGACAGGGGCTCGGCTGTTGGGCACTGACAATTCCGTGG
CTCGAGAGATCTTCGACTGTGCCTTCTAGTTGCCAGCCATCTGTTGTTTGCCCCTCCCCCGTGCCTTCCT
TGACCCTGGAAGGTGCCACTCCCACTGTCCTTTCCTAATAAAATGAGGAAATTGCATCGCATTGTCTGAG
TAGGTGTCATTCTATTCTGGGGGGTGGGGTGGGGCAGGACAGCAAGGGGGAGGATTGGGAAGACAATAGC
AGGCATGAGATCTCACGTGCGGACCGAGCGGCCGCAGGAACCCCTAGTGATGGAGTTGGCCACTCCCTCT
CTGCGCGCTCGCTCGCTCACTGAGGCCGGGCGACCAAAGGTCGCCCGACGCCCGGGCTTTGCCCGGGCGG
CCTCAGTGAGCGAGCGAGCGCGCAGCTGCCTGCAGGGGCGCCTGATGCGGTATTTTCTCCTTACGCATCT
GTGCGGTATTTCACACCGCATA
[95 nt withheld, positions 2193-2287]
T
[46 nt withheld, positions 2289-2334]
C
[141 nt withheld, positions 2336-2476]
CCTTTGACGTTGGAGTCCACGTTCTTT
[37 nt withheld, positions 2504-2540]
ACTCTATCTCGGGCTATTCTTTTGATTTATAAGGGATTTTGCCGATTTCGGTCTATTGGTTAAAAAATGA
GCTGATTTAACAAAAATTTAACGCGAATTTTAACAAAATATTAACGTTTACAATTTTATGGTGCACTCTC
AGTACAATCTGCTCTGATGCCGCATAGTTAAGCCAGCCCCGACACCCGCCAACACCCGCTGACGCGCCCT
GACGGGCTTGTCTGCTCCCGGCATCCGCTTACAGACAAGCTGTGACCGTCTCCGGGAGCTGCATGTGTCA
GAGGTTTTCACCGTCATCACCGAAACGCGCGAGACGAAAGGGCCTCGTGATACGCCTATTTTTATAGGTT
AATGTCATGATAATAATGGTTTCTTAGACGTCAGGTGGCACTTTTCGGGGAAATGTGCGCGGAACCCCTA
TTTGTTTATTTTTCTAAATACATTCAAATATGTATCCGCTCATGAGACAATAACCCTGATAAATGCTTCA
ATAATATTGAAAAAGGAAGAGTATGAGTATTCAACATTTCCGTGTCGCCCTTATTCCCTTTTTTGCGGCA
TTTTGCCTTCCTGTTTTTGCTCACCCAGAAACGCTGGTGAAAGTAAAAGATGCTGAAGATCAGTTGGGTG
CACGAGTGGGTTACATCGAACTGGATCTCAACAGCGGTAAGATCCTTGAGAGTTTTCGCCCCGAAGAACG
TTTTCCAATGATGAGCACTTTTAAAGTTCTGCTATGTGGCGCGGTATTATCCCGTATTGACGCCGGGCAA
GAGCAACTCGGTCGCCGCATACACTATTCTCAGAATGACTTGGTTGAGTACTCACCAGTCACAGAAAAGC
ATCTTACGGATGGCATGACAGTAAGAGAATTATGCAGTGCTGCCATAACCATGAGTGATAACACTGCGGC
CAACTTACTTCTGACAACGATCGGAGGACCGAAGGAGCTAACCGCTTTTTTGCACAACATGGGGGATCAT
GTAACTCGCCTTGATCGTTGGGAACCGGAGCTGAATGAAGCCATACCAAACGACGAGCGTGACACCACGA
TGCCTGTAGCAATGGCAACAACGTTGCGCAAACTATTAACTGGCGAACTACTTACTCTAGCTTCCCGGCA
ACAATTAATAGACTGGATGGAGGCGGATAAAGTTGCAGGACCACTTCTGCGCTCGGCCCTTCCGGCTGGC
TGGTTTATTGCTGATAAATCTGGAGCCGGTGAGCGTGGGTCTCGCGGTATCATTGCAGCACTGGGGCCAG
ATGGTAAGCCCTCCCGTATCGTAGTTATCTACACGACGGGGAGTCAGGCAACTATGGATGAACGAAATAG
ACAGATCGCTGAGATAGGTGCCTCACTGATTAAGCATTGGTAACTGTCAGACCAAGTTTACTCATATATA
CTTTAGATTGATTTAAAACTTCATTTTTAATTTAAAAGGATCTAGGTGAAGATCCTTTTTGATAATCTCA
TGACCAAAATCCCTTAACGTGAGTTTTCGTTCCACTGAGCGTCAGACCCCGTAGAAAAGATCAAAGGATC
TTCTTGAGATCCTTTTTTTCTGCGCGTAATCTGCTGCTTGCAAACAAAAAAACCACCGCTACCAGCGGTG
GTTTGTTTGCCGGATCAAGAGCTACCAACTCTTTTTCCGAAGGTAACTGGCTTCAGCAGAGCGCAGATAC
CAAATACTGTTCTTCTAGTGTAGCCGTAGTTAGGCCACCACTTCAAGAACTCTGTAGCACCGCCTACATA
CCTCGCTCTGCTAATCCTGTTACCAGTGGCTGCTGCCAGTGGCGATAAGTCGTGTCTTACCGGGTTGGAC
TCAAGACGATAGTTACCGGATAAGGCGCAGCGGTCGGGCTGAACGGGGGGTTCGTGCACACAGCCCAGCT
TGGAGCGAACGACCTACACCGAACTGAGATACCTACAGCGTGAGCTATGAGAAAGCGCCACGCTTCCCGA
AGGGAGAAAGGCGGACAGGTATCCGGTAAGCGGCAGGGTCGGAACAGGAGAGCGCACGAGGGAGCTTCCA
GGGGGAAACGCCTGGTATCTTTATAGTCCTGTCGGGTTTCGCCACCTCTGACTTGAGCGTCGATTTTTGT
GATGCTCGTCAGGGGGGCGGAGCCTATGGAAAAACGCCAGCAACGCGGCCTTTTTACGGTTCCTGGCCTT
TTGCTGGCCTTTTGCTCACATGT
